>Addgene plasmid #22603 | Flag-HA-USP42 | addgene full sequence | sequence record 232085 | Addgene NGS Result
AACGACGGCGCAAGGAATGGTGCATGCAAGGAGATGGCGCCCAACAGTCCCCCGGCCACGGGGCCTGCCA
CCATACCCACGCCGAAACAAGCGCTCATGAGCCCGAAGTGGCGAGCCCGATCTTCCCCATCGGTGATGTC
GGCGATATAGGCGCCAGCAACCGCACCTGTGGCGCCGGTGATGCCGGCCACGATGCGTCCGGCGTAGAGG
CGATTAGTCCAATTTGTTAAAGACAGGATATCAGTGGTCCAGGCTCTAGTTTTGACTCAACAATATCACC
AGCTGAAGCCTATAGAGTACGAGCCATAGATAAAATAAAAGATTTTATTTAGTCTCCAGAAAAAGGGGGG
AATGAAAGACCCCACCTGTAGGTTTGGCAAGCTAGCTTAAGTAACGCCATTTTGCAAGGCATGGAAAATA
CATAACTGAGAATAGAGAAGTTCAGATCAAGGTTAGGAACAGAGAGACAGCAGAATATGGGCCAAACAGG
ATATCTGTGGTAAGCAGTTCCTGCCCCGGCTCAGGGCCAAGAACAGATGGTCCCCAGATGCGGTCCCGCC
CTCAGCAGTTTCTAGAGAACCATCAGATGTTTCCAGGGTGCCCCAAGGACCTGAAATGACCCTGTGCCTT
ATTTGAACTAACCAATCAGTTCGCTTCTCGCTTCTGTTCGCGCGCTTCTGCTCCCCGAGCTCAATAAAAG
AGCCCACAACCCCTCACTCGGCGCGCCAGTCCTCCGATAGACTGCGTCGCCCGGGTACCCGTATTCCCAA
TAAAGCCTCTTGCTGTTTGCATCCGAATCGTGGACTCGCTGATCCTTGGGAGGGTCTCCTCAGATTGATT
GACTGCCCACCTCGGGGGTCTTTCATTTGGAGGTTCCACCGAGATTTGGAGACCCCTGCCCAGGGACCAC
CGACCCCCCCGCCGGGAGGTAAGCTGGCCAGCGGTCGTTTCGTGTCTGTCTCTGTCTTTGTGCGTGTTTG
TGCCGGCATCTAATGTTTGCGCCTGCGTCTGTACTAGTTAGCTAACTAGCTCTGTATCTGGCGGACCCGT
GGTGGAACTGACGAGTTCTGAACACCCGGCCGCAACCCTGGGAGACGTCCCAGGGACTTTGGGGGCCGTT
TTTGTGGCCCGACCTGAGGAAGGGAGTCGATGTGGAATCCGACCCCGTCAGGATATGTGGTTCTGGTAGG
AGACGAGAACCTAAAACAGTTCCCGCCTCCGTCTGAATTTTTGCTTTCGGTTTGGAACCGAAGCCGCGCG
TCTTGTCTGCTGCAGCGCTGCAGCATCGTTCTGTGTTGTCTCTGTCTGACTGTGTTTCTGTATTTGTCTG
AAAATTAGGGCCAGACTGTTACCACTCCCTTAAGTTTGACCTTAGGTCACTGGAAAGATGTCGAGCGGAT
CGCTCACAACCAGTCGGTAGATGTCAAGAAGAGACGTTGGGTTACCTTCTGCTCTGCAGAATGGCCAACC
TTTAACGTCGGATGGCCGCGAGACGGCACCTTTAACCGAGACCTCATCACCCAGGTTAAGATCAAGGTCT
TTTCACCTGGCCCGCATGGACACCCAGACCAGGTCCCCTACATCGTGACCTGGGAAGCCTTGGCTTTTGA
CCCCCCTCCCTGGGTCAAGCCCTTTGTACACCCTAAGCCTCCGCCTCCTCTTCCTCCATCCGCCCCGTCT
CTCCCCCTTGAACCTCCTCGTTCGACCCCGCCTCGATCCTCCCTTTATCCAGCCCTCACTCCTTCTCTAG
GCGCCGGAATTAGATCCTTGACATTGATTATTGACTAGTTATTAATAGTAATCAATTACGGGGTCATTAG
TTCATAGCCCATATATGGAGTTCCGCGTTACATAACTTACGGTAAATGGCCCGCCTGGCTGACCGCCCAA
CGACCCCCGCCCATTGACGTCAATAATGACGTATGTTCCCATAGTAACGCCAATAGGGACTTTCCATTGA
CGTCAATGGGTGGAGTATTTACGGTAAACTGCCCACTTGGCAGTACATCAAGTGTATCATATGCCAAGTA
CGCCCCCTATTGACGTCAATGACGGTAAATGGCCCGCCTGGCATTATGCCCAGTACATGACCTTATGGGA
CTTTCCTACTTGGCAGTACATCTACGTATTAGTCATCGCTATTACCATGGTGATGCGGTTTTGGCAGTAC
ATCAATGGGCGTGGATAGCGGTTTGACTCACGGGGATTTCCAAGTCTCCACCCCATTGACGTCAATGGGA
GTTTGTTTTGGCACCAAAATCAACGGGACTTTCCAAAATGTCGTAACAACTCCGCCCCATTGACGCAAAT
GGGCGGTAGGCGTGTACGGTGGGAGGTCTATATAAGCAGAGCTCTCCCTATCAGTGATAGAGATCTCCCT
ATCAGTGATAGAGATCGTCGACGAGCTCGTTTAGTGAACCGTCAGATCGCCTGGAGACGCCATCCACGCT
GTTTTGACCTCCATAGAAGACACCGGGACCGATCCAGCCTCCGGGGATCTGCCACCATGGACTACAAGGA
TGACGATGACAAGCTCGATGGAGGATACCCATACGATGTTCCAGATTACGCTGCTCGAGGTTATCAAACA
AGTTTGTACAAAAAAGTTGGCATGACCATAGTTGACAAAGCTTCTGAATCTTCAGACCCATCAGCCTATC
AGAATCAGCCTGGCAGCTCCGAGGCAGTCTCACCTGGAGACATGGATGCAGGTTCTGCCAGCTGGGGTGC
TGTGTCTTCATTGAATGATGTGTCAAATCACACACTTTCTTTAGGACCAGTACCTGGTGCTGTAGTTTAT
TCGAGTTCATCTGTACCTGATAAATCAAAACCATCACCACAAAAGGATCAAGCCCTAGGTGATGGCATCG
CTCCTCCACAGAAAGTTCTTTTCCCATCTGAGAAGATTTGTCTTAAGTGGCAACAAACTCATAGAGTTGG
AGCTGGGCTCCAGAATTTGGGCAATACCTGTTTTGCCAATGCAGCACTGCAGTGTTTAACCTACACACCA
CCTCTTGCCAATTACATGCTATCACATGAACACTCCAAAACATGTCATGCAGAAGGCTTTTGTATGATGT
GTACAATGCAAGCACATATTACCCAGGCACTCAGTAATCCTGGGGACGTTATTAAACCAATGTTTGTCAT
CAATGAGATGCGGCGTATAGCTAGGCACTTCCGTTTTGGAAACCAAGAAGATGCCCATGAATTCCTTCAA
TACACTGTTGATGCTATGCAGAAAGCATGCTTGAATGGCAGCAATAAATTAGACAGACACACCCAGGCCA
CCACTCTTGTTTGTCAGATATTTGGAGGATACCTAAGATCTAGAGTCAAATGTTTAAATTGCAAGGGCGT
TTCAGATACTTTTGATCCATATCTTGATATAACATTGGAGATAAAGGCTGCTCAGAGTGTCAACAAGGCA
TTGGAGCAGTTTGTGAAGCCGGAACAGCTTGATGGAGAAAACTCGTACAAGTGCAGCAAGTGTAAAAAGA
TGGTTCCAGCTTCAAAGAGGTTCACTATCCATAGATCCTCTAATGTTCTTACACTTTCTCTGAAACGTTT
TGCAAATTTTACCGGTGGAAAAATTGCTAAGGATGTGAAATACCCTGAGTATCTTGATATTCGGCCATAT
ATGTCTCAACCCAACGGAGAGCCAATTGTCTACGTCTTGTATGCAGTGCTGGTCCACACTGGTTTTAATT
GCCATGCTGGCCATTACTTCTGCTACATAAAAGCTAGCAATGGCCTCTGGTATCAAATGAATGACTCCAT
TGTATCTACCAGTGATATTAGATCGGTACTCAGCCAACAAGCCTATGTGCTCTTTTATATCAGGTCCCAT
GATGTGAAAAATGGAGGTGAACTTACTCATCCCACCCATAGCCCCGGCCAGTCCTCTCCCCGCCCCGTCA
TCAGTCAGCGGGTTGTCACCAACAAACAGGCTGCGCCAGGCTTTATCGGACCACAGCTTCCCTCTCACAT
GATAAAGAATCCACCTCACTTAAATGGGACTGGACCATTGAAAGACACGCCAAGCAGTTCCATGTCGAGT
CCTAACGGGAATTCCAGTGTCAACAGGGCTAGTCCTGTTAATGCTTCAGCTTCTGTCCAAAACTGGTCAG
TTAATAGGTCCTCAGTGATCCCAGAACATCCTAAGAAACAAAAAATTACAATCAGTATTCACAACAAGTT
GCCTGTTCGCCAGTGTCAGTCTCAACCTAACCTTCATAGTAATTCTTTGGAGAACCCTACCAAGCCCGTT
CCCTCTTCTACCATTACCAATTCTGCAGTACAGTCTACCTCGAACGCATCTACGATGTCAGTTTCTAGTA
AAGTAACAAAACCGATCCCCCGCAGTGAATCCTGCTCCCAGCCCGTGATGAATGGCAAATCCAAGCTGAA
CTCCAGCGTGCTGGTGCCCTATGGCGCCGAGTCCTCTGAGGACTCTGACGAGGAGTCAAAGGGGCTGGGC
AAGGAGAATGGGATTGGTACGATTGTGAGCTCCCACTCTCCCGGCCAAGATGCCGAAGATGAGGAGGCCA
CTCCGCACGAGCTTCAAGAACCCATGACCCTAAACGGTGCTAATAGTGCAGACAGCGACAGTGACCCGAA
AGAAAACGGCCTAGCGCCTGATGGTGCCAGCTGCCAAGGCCAGCCTGCCCTGCACTCAGAAAATCCCTTT
GCTAAGGCAAACGGTCTTCCTGGAAAGTTGATGCCTGCTCCTTTGCTGTCTCTCCCAGAAGACAAAATCT
TAGAGACCTTCAGGCTTAGCAACAAACTGAAAGGCTCGACGGATGAAATGAGTGCACCTGGAGCAGAGAG
GGGCCCTCCCGAGGACCGCGACGCCGAGCCTCAGCCTGGCAGCCCCGCCGCCGAATCCCTGGAGGAGCCA
GATGCGGCCGCCGGCCTCAGCAGCACCAAGAAGGCTCCGCCGCCCCGCGATCCCGGCACCCCCGCTACCA
AAGAAGGCGCCTGGGAGGCCATGGCCGTCGCCCCCGAGGAGCCTCCGCCCAGCGCCGGCGAGGACATCGT
GGGGGACACAGCACCCCCTGACCTGTGTGATCCCGGGAGCTTAACAGGCGATGCGAGCCCGTTGTCCCAG
GACGCAAAGGGGATGATCGCGGAGGGCCCGCGGGACTCGGCGTTGGCGGAAGCCCCGGAAGGGTTGAGTC
CGGCTCCGCCTGCGCGGTCGGAGGAGCCCTGCGAGCAGCCACTCCTTGTTCACCCCAGCGGGGACCACGC
CCGGGACGCTCAGGACCCATCCCAGAGCTTGGGCGCACCCGAGGCCGCAGAGCGGCCGCCAGCTCCTGTG
CTGGACATGGCCCCGGCCGGTCACCCGGAAGGGGACGCTGAGCCTAGCCCCGGCGAGAGGGTCGAGGACG
CCGCGGCGCCGAAAGCCCCAGGCCCTTCCCCAGCGAAGGAGAAAATCGGCAGCCTCAGAAAGGTGGACCG
AGGCCACTACCGCAGCCGGAGAGAGCGCTCGTCCAGCGGGGAGCCCGCCAGAGAGAGCAGGAGCAAGACT
GAGGGCCACCGTCACCGGCGGCGCCGCACCTGCCCCCGGGAGCGCGACCGCCAGGACCGCCACGCCCCGG
AGCACCACCCCGGCCACGGCGACAGGCTCAGCCCTGGCGAGCGCCGCTCTCTGGGCAGGTGCAGTCACCA
CCACTCCCGACACCGGAGCGGGGTGGAGCTGGACTGGGTCAGACACCACTACACCGAGGGCGAGCGTGGC
TGGGGCCGGGAGAAGTTCTACCCCGACAGGCCGCGCTGGGACAGGTGCCGGTACTACCATGACAGGTACG
CCCTGTACGCTGCCCGGGACTGGAAGCCCTTCCACGGCGGCCGCGAGCACGAGCGGGCCGGGCTGCACGA
GCGGCCGCACAAGGACCACAACCGGGGCCGTAGGGGCTGCGAGCCGGCCCGGGAGAGGGAGCGGCACCGC
CCCAGCAGCCCCCGCGCAGGCGCGCCCCACGCCCTCGCCCCGCACCCCGACCGCTTCTCCCACGACAGAA
CTGCACTTGTAGCCGGAGACAACTGTAACCTCTCTGATCGGTTTCACGAACACGAAAATGGAAAGTCCCG
GAAACGGAGACACGACAGTGTGGAGAACAGTGACAGTCATGTTGAAAAGAAAGCCCGGAGGAGCGAACAG
AAGGATCCTCTAGAAGAGCCTAAAGCAAAGAAGCACAAAAAATCAAAGAAGAAAAAGAAATCCAAAGACA
AACACCGAGACCGCGACTCCAGGCATCAGCAGGACTCAGACCTCTCAGCAGCGTGCTCTGACGCTGACCT
CCACAGACACAAAAAAAAGAAGAAGAAAAAGAAGAGACATTCAAGAAAATCAGAGGACTTTGTTAAAGAT
TCAGAACTGCACTTACCCAGGGTCACCAGCTTGGAGACTGTCGCCCAGTTCCGGGGAGCCCAGGGTGGCT
TTCCTCTCTCTGGTGGCCCGCCTCTGGAAGGCGTCGGACCTTTCCGTGAGAAAACGAAACACTTACGGAT
GGAAAGCAGGGATGACAGGTGTCGTCTCTTTGAGTATGGCCAGGGTGATTGACCAACTTTCTTGTACAAA
GTGGTTCGATAACGAATTCTACCGGGTAGGGGAGGCGCTTTTCCCAAGGCAGTCTGGAGCATGCGCTTTA
GCAGCCCCGCTGGGCACTTGGCGCTACACAAGTGGCCTCTGGCCTCGCACACATTCCACATCCACCGGTA
GGCGCCAACCGGCTCCGTTCTTTGGTGGCCCCTTCGCGCCACCTTCTACTCCTCCCCTAGTCAGGAAGTT
CCCCCCCGCCCCGCAGCTCGCGTCGTGCAGGACGTGACAAATGGAAGTAGCACGTCTCACTAGTCTCGTG
CAGATGGACAGCACCGCTGAGCAATGGAAGCGGGTAGGCCTTTGGGGCAGCGGCCAATAGCAGCTTTGCT
CCTTCGCTTTCTGGGCTCAGAGGCTGGGAAGGGGTGGGTCCGGGGGCGGGCTCAGGGGCGGGCTCAGGGG
CGGGGCGGGCGCCCGAAGGTCCTCCGGAGGCCCGGCATTCTGCACGCTTCAAAAGCGCACGTCTGCCGCG
CTGTTCTCCTCTTCCTCATCTCCGGGCCTTTCGACCTGCAGCCCAAGCTTACCATGACCGAGTACAAGCC
CACGGTGCGCCTCGCCACCCGCGACGACGTCCCCAGGGCCGTACGCACCCTCGCCGCCGCGTTCGCCGAC
TACCCCGCCACGCGCCACACCGTCGATCCGGACCGCCACATCGAGCGGGTCACCGAGCTGCAAGAACTCT
TCCTCACGCGCGTCGGGCTCGACATCGGCAAGGTGTGGGTCGCGGACGACGGCGCCGCGGTGGCGGTCTG
GACCACGCCGGAGAGCGTCGAAGCGGGGGCGGTGTTCGCCGAGATCGGCCCGCGCATGGCCGAGTTGAGC
GGTTCCCGGCTGGCCGCGCAGCAACAGATGGAAGGCCTCCTGGCGCCGCACCGGCCCAAGGAGCCCGCGT
GGTTCCTGGCCACCGTCGGCGTCTCGCCCGACCACCAGGGCAAGGGTCTGGGCAGCGCCGTCGTGCTCCC
CGGAGTGGAGGCGGCCGAGCGCGCCGGGGTGCCCGCCTTCCTGGAGACCTCCGCGCCCCGCAACCTCCCC
TTCTACGAGCGGCTCGGCTTCACCGTCACCGCCGACGTCGAGGTGCCCGAAGGACCGCGCACCTGGTGCA
TGACCCGCAAGCCCGGTGCCTGACGCCCGCCCCACGACCCGCAGCGCCCGACCGAAAGGAGCGCACGACC
CCATGCATCGATAAAATAAAAGATTTTATTTAGTCTCCAGAAAAAGGGGGGAATGAAAGACCCCACCTGT
AGGTTTGGCAAGCTAGAGAACCATCAGATGTTTCCAGGGTGCCCCAAGGACCTGAAATGACCCTGTGCCT
TATTTGAACTAACCAATCAGTTCGCTTCTCGCTTCTGTTCGCGCGCTTCTGCTCCCCGAGCTCAATAAAA
GAGCCCACAACCCCTCACTCGGCGCGCCAGTCCTCCGATAGACTGCGTCGCCCGGGTACCCGTGTATCCA
ATAAACCCTCTTGCAGTTGCATCCGACTTGTGGTCTCGCTGTTCCTTGGGAGGGTCTCCTCTGAGTGATT
GACTACCCGTCAGCGGGGGTCTTTCATGGGTAACAGTTTCTTGAAGTTGGAGAACAACATTCTGAGGGTA
GGAGTCGAATATTAAGTAATCCTGACTCAATTAGCCACTGTTTTGAATCCACATACTCCAATACTCCTGA
AATAGTTCATTATGGACAGCGCAGAAAGAGCTGGGGAGAATTGTGAAATTGTTATCCGCTCACAATTCCA
CACAACATACGAGCCGGAAGCATAAAGTGTAAAGCCTGGGGTGCCTAATGAGTGAGCTAACTCACATTAA
TTGCGTTGCGCTCACTGCCCGCTTTCCAGTCGGGAAACCTGTCGTGCCAGCTGCATTAATGAATCGGCCA
ACGCGCGGGGAGAGGCGGTTTGCGTATTGGGCGCTCTTCCGCTTCCTCGCTCACTGACTCGCTGCGCTCG
GTCGTTCGGCTGCGGCGAGCGGTATCAGCTCACTCAAAGGCGGTAATACGGTTATCCACAGAATCAGGGG
ATAACGCAGGAAAGAACATGTGAGCAAAAGGCCAGCAAAAGGCCAGGAACCGTAAAAAGGCCGCGTTGCT
GGCGTTTTTCCATAGGCTCCGCCCCCCTGACGAGCATCACAAAAATCGACGCTCAAGTCAGAGGTGGCGA
AACCCGACAGGACTATAAAGATACCAGGCGTTTCCCCCTGGAAGCTCCCTCGTGCGCTCTCCTGTTCCGA
CCCTGCCGCTTACCGGATACCTGTCCGCCTTTCTCCCTTCGGGAAGCGTGGCGCTTTCTCATAGCTCACG
CTGTAGGTATCTCAGTTCGGTGTAGGTCGTTCGCTCCAAGCTGGGCTGTGTGCACGAACCCCCCGTTCAG
CCCGACCGCTGCGCCTTATCCGGTAACTATCGTCTTGAGTCCAACCCGGTAAGACACGACTTATCGCCAC
TGGCAGCAGCCACTGGTAACAGGATTAGCAGAGCGAGGTATGTAGGCGGTGCTACAGAGTTCTTGAAGTG
GTGGCCTAACTACGGCTACACTAGAAGAACAGTATTTGGTATCTGCGCTCTGCTGAAGCCAGTTACCTTC
GGAAAAAGAGTTGGTAGCTCTTGATCCGGCAAACAAACCACCGCTGGTAGCGGTGGTTTTTTTGTTTGCA
AGCAGCAGATTACGCGCAGAAAAAAAGGATCTCAAGAAGATCCTTTGATCTTTTCTACGGGGTCTGACGC
TCAGTGGAACGAAAACTCACGTTAAGGGATTTTGGTCATGAGATTATCAAAAAGGATCTTCACCTAGATC
CTTTTAAATTAAAAATGAAGTTTTAAATCAATCTAAAGTATATATGAGTAAACTTGGTCTGACAGTTACC
AATGCTTAATCAGTGAGGCACCTATCTCAGCGATCTGTCTATTTCGTTCATCCATAGTTGCCTGACTCCC
CGTCGTGTAGATAACTACGATACGGGAGGGCTTACCATCTGGCCCCAGTGCTGCAATGATACCGCGAGAC
CCACGCTCACCGGCTCCAGATTTATCAGCAATAAACCAGCCAGCCGGAAGGGCCGAGCGCAGAAGTGGTC
CTGCAACTTTATCCGCCTCCATCCAGTCTATTAATTGTTGCCGGGAAGCTAGAGTAAGTAGTTCGCCAGT
TAATAGTTTGCGCAACGTTGTTGCCATTGCTACAGGCATCGTGGTGTCACGCTCGTCGTTTGGTATGGCT
TCATTCAGCTCCGGTTCCCAACGATCAAGGCGAGTTACATGATCCCCCATGTTGTGCAAAAAAGCGGTTA
GCTCCTTCGGTCCTCCGATCGTTGTCAGAAGTAAGTTGGCCGCAGTGTTATCACTCATGGTTATGGCAGC
ACTGCATAATTCTCTTACTGTCATGCCATCCGTAAGATGCTTTTCTGTGACTGGTGAGTACTCAACCAAG
TCATTCTGAGAATAGTGTATGCGGCGACCGAGTTGCTCTTGCCCGGCGTCAATACGGGATAATACCGCGC
CACATAGCAGAACTTTAAAAGTGCTCATCATTGGAAAACGTTCTTCGGGGCGAAAACTCTCAAGGATCTT
ACCGCTGTTGAGATCCAGTTCGATGTAACCCACTCGTGCACCCAACTGATCTTCAGCATCTTTTACTTTC
ACCAGCGTTTCTGGGTGAGCAAAAACAGGAAGGCAAAATGCCGCAAAAAAGGGAATAAGGGCGACACGGA
AATGTTGAATACTCATACTCTTCCTTTTTCAATATTATTGAAGCATTTATCAGGGTTATTGTCTCATGAG
CGGATACATATTTGAATGTATTTAGAAAAATAAACAAATAGGGGTTCCGCGCACATTTCCCCGAAAAGTG
CCACCTGACGTCTAAGAAACCATTATTATCATGACATTAACCTATAAAAATAGGCGTATCACGAGGCCCT
TTCGTCTCGCGCGTTTCGGTGATGACGGTGAAAACCTCTGACACATGCAGCTCCCGGAGACGGTCACAGC
TTGTCTGTAAGCGGATGCCGGGAGCAGACAAGCCCGTCAGGGCGCGTCAGCGGGTGTTGGCGGGTGTCGG
GGCTGGCTTAACTATGCGGCATCAGAGCAGATTGTACTGAGAGTGCACCATATGCGGTGTGAAATACCGC
ACAGATGCGTAAGGAGAAAATACCGCATCAGGCGCCATTCGCCATTCAGGCTGCGCAACTGTTGGGAAGG
GCGATCGGTGCGGGCCTCTTCGCTATTACGCCAGCTGGCGAAAGGGGGATGTGCTGCAAGGCGATTAAGT
TGGGTAACGCCAGGGTTTTCCCAGTCACGACGTTGTAA
Features (pLannotate 1.2.2; 29 found; start..end, strand, type, name):
      9..210     -  CDS            TcR (fragment): tetracycline efflux protein; tet; confers resistance to tetracycline
    211..309     +  CDS            env (fragment): murine leukemia virus gPr80 envelope polyprotein precursor; env; proteolytically cleaved into gp70SU and p15TM subunits
    351..867     +  LTR            5' LTR: 5' long terminal repeat from murine embryonic stem cell virus
    931..1272    +  misc_feature   MESV Ψ: packaging signal of murine embryonic stem cell virus
   1339..1755    +  CDS            gag (truncated): truncated Moloney murine leukemia virus (MMLV) gag gene lacking the start codon
   1770..2149    +  enhancer       CMV enhancer: human cytomegalovirus immediate early enhancer
   2150..2353    +  promoter       CMV promoter: human cytomegalovirus (CMV) immediate early promoter
   2355..2374    +  promoter       PLtetO-1 promoter (fragment): modified phage lambda PL promoter with tet operator sites (Lutz and Bujard, 1997)
   2376..2395    +  promoter       PLtetO-1 promoter (fragment): modified phage lambda PL promoter with tet operator sites (Lutz and Bujard, 1997)
   2403..2436    +  promoter       TRE3GV promoter (fragment): 3rd-generation Tet-responsive promoter that can be activated by binding of Tet-On® 3G, optimized for retroviral and lentiviral vectors
   2510..2533    +  CDS            3xFLAG (fragment): three tandem FLAG® epitope tags, followed by an enterokinase cleavage site
   2546..2572    +  CDS            3xHA (fragment): three tandem HA epitope tags
   2589..2606    +  protein_bind   attB1 (fragment): mutant version of attB; core recombination site for the Gateway® BP reaction BP Clonase™
   2612..6556    +  CDS            USP42: UBP42_HUMAN - Experimental evidence at protein level: Swiss-Prot protein existence level 1. Deubiquitinating enzyme which may play an important role during spermatogenesis. From Homo sapiens (Human).
   6567..6584    -  protein_bind   attB2 (fragment): mutant version of attB; core recombination site for the Gateway® BP reaction BP Clonase™
   6604..7103    +  promoter       PGK promoter: mouse phosphoglycerate kinase 1 promoter
   7124..7723    +  CDS            PuroR: puromycin N-acetyltransferase; pac from Streptomyces alboniger; confers resistance to puromycin
   7822..7856    +  LTR            3' LTR (ΔU3) (fragment): self-inactivating 3' long terminal repeat (LTR) from Moloney murine leukemia virus
   7853..8147    +  LTR            3' LTR (ΔU3) (fragment): self-inactivating 3' long terminal repeat (LTR) from Moloney murine leukemia virus
   8307..8329    -  protein_bind   lac operator (fragment): The lac repressor binds to the lac operator to inhibit transcription in E. coli. This inhibition can be relieved by adding lactose or isopropyl-β-D-thiogalactopyranoside (IPTG). lac repressor encoded by lacI
   8333..8363    -  promoter       lac promoter: promoter for the E. coli lac operon
   8378..8399    -  protein_bind   CAP binding site: CAP binding activates transcription in the presence of cAMP. E. coli catabolite activator protein
   8412..8504    -  CDS            lacI (fragment): lac repressor; lacI; The lac repressor binds to the lac operator to inhibit transcription in E. coli. This inhibition can be relieved by adding lactose or isopropyl-β-D-thiogalactopyranoside (IPTG).
   8687..9275    -  rep_origin     ori: high-copy-number ColE1/pMB1/pBR322/pUC origin of replication
   9446..10306   -  CDS            AmpR: β-lactamase; bla; confers resistance to ampicillin, carbenicillin, and related antibiotics
  10307..10411   -  promoter       AmpR promoter: bla
  10506..10541   +  CDS            rop (fragment): Rop protein, which maintains plasmids at low copy number; rop
  10643..10742   +  misc_feature   bom (fragment): basis of mobility region from pBR322
  10748..9       -  CDS            lacZα (fragment) (across the origin): LacZα fragment of β-galactosidase; lacZ fragment
