[The description below was written by a language model from this plasmid's Addgene catalogue record and pLannotate feature annotations shown in this document.]
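Description:
Flag-HA-USP42 is a gammaretroviral mammalian expression plasmid built by Gateway LR recombination of a human USP42 (ubiquitin specific peptidase 42) open reading frame into the destination vector pDEST_Tet_ON_CMV_N_FLAG_HA_PGK_puro. It is maintained in E. coli through a high-copy ColE1/pUC-type origin with ampicillin selection (AmpR under its own bla promoter). Short fragments of TcR, lacI, rop, bom and lacZα annotated in the bacterial portion appear to be backbone remnants rather than functional parts.

The viral region runs from a murine embryonic stem cell virus 5' LTR through the Ψ packaging signal and a truncated, start-codon-less gag segment, which together allow the transcript to be packaged into retroviral particles, to a U3-deleted (self-inactivating) 3' LTR. Between them, a CMV enhancer/promoter followed by two tet operator-like sequences drives the payload. This matches the tetracycline-regulated design implied by the backbone name, although the record does not describe the regulator needed or the direction of control. The coding region begins with single FLAG and HA epitopes supplied by the backbone, followed by an attB1 site, the roughly 3.9 kb USP42 sequence and an attB2 site. Downstream, a mouse PGK promoter expresses puromycin N-acetyltransferase for selecting stably transduced cells. Sequencing of the deposited plasmid found an R1272G substitution relative to the reference cDNA.

The N-terminal tandem FLAG-HA tag suits sequential or single-step affinity purification. The plasmid comes from a systematic study mapping the interaction partners of human deubiquitinating enzymes, so its likely use is stable expression of tagged USP42 for immunoprecipitation and interaction proteomics.
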