Addgene plasmid #22603: Flag-HA-USP42
Depositing lab: Wade Harper. Depositing organization: Harvard Medical School. Publication: Defining the human deubiquitinating enzyme interaction landscape. Sowa ME, Bennett EJ, Gygi SP, Harper JW. Cell. 2009 Jul 23. 138(2):389-403. 10.1016/j.cell.2009.04.042 PubMed 19615732.
Backbone
  Vector backbone: pDEST_Tet_ON_CMV_N_FLAG_HA_PGK_puro
  Backbone manufacturer: Harper_Lab
  Vector type: Mammalian Expression, Retroviral
  Selectable markers: Puromycin
Growth in bacteria
  Bacterial resistance: Ampicillin, 100 μg/mL
  Growth temperature: 37°C
  Growth strain: DH5alpha
  Copy number: High Copy
Gene/Insert
  Gene/Insert name: USP42 (alt names: ubiquitin specific peptidase 42; FLJ12697)
  Species: H. sapiens (human)
  GenBank ID: BC132862
  Entrez Gene: USP42 (a.k.a. tcag7.880)
  Tag / fusion protein: HA (N terminal on backbone); FLAG (N terminal on backbone)
  Cloning method: Gateway Cloning; 5′ cloning site GATEWAY_LR (unknown if destroyed); 3′ cloning site GATEWAY_LR (unknown if destroyed)
  Sequencing primers: 5′ CMV-F
Resource information
  A portion of this plasmid was derived from a plasmid made by: MGC/Open
Terms and licenses: Academic/Nonprofit Terms; Industry Terms: Not Available to Industry
Depositor comments: Addgene's NGS results found a R1272G mutation compared to GenBank reference sequence BC132862.
How to cite: Flag-HA-USP42 was a gift from Wade Harper (Addgene plasmid # 22603 ; http://n2t.net/addgene:22603 ; RRID:Addgene_22603)
