>Addgene plasmid #22603 | Flag-HA-USP42 | addgene partial sequence | sequence record 28403 | 22603 with CMV-F
GAGCTCTCCCTATCAGTGATAGAGATCTCCCTATCAGTGATAGAGATCGTCGACGAGCTCGTTTAGTGAA
CCGTCAGATCGCCTGGAGACGCCATCCACGCTGTTTTGACCTCCATAGAAGACACCGGGACCGATCCAGC
CTCCGGGGATCTGCCACCATGGACTACAAGGATGACGATGACAAGCTCGATGGAGGATACCCATACGATG
TTCCAGATTACGCTGCTCGAGGTTATCAAACAAGTTTGTACAAAAAAGTTGGCATGACCATAGTTGACAA
AGCTTCTGAATCTTCAGACCCATCAGCCTATCAGAATCAGCCTGGCAGCTCCGAGGCAGTCTCACCTGGA
GACATGGATGCAGGTTCTGCCAGCTGGGGTGCTGTGTCTTCATTGAATGATGTGTCAAATCACACACTTT
CTTTAGGACCAGTACCTGGTGCTGTAGTTTATTCGAGTTCATCTGTACCTGATAAATCAAAACCATCACC
ACAAAAGGATCAAGCCCTAGGTGATGGCATCGCTCCTCCACAGAAAGTTCTTTTCCCATCTGAGAAGATT
TGTCTTAAGTGGCAACAAACTCATAGAGTTGGAGCTGGGCTCCAGAATTTGGGCAATACCTGTTTTGCCA
ATGCAGCACTGCAGTGTTTAACCTACACACCACCTCTTGCCAATTACATGCTATCACATGAACACTCCAA
AACATGTCATGCAGAAGGCTTTTGTATGATGTGTACAATGCAAGCACATATTACCCAGGCACTCAGTAAT
CCTGGGGACGTTATTAAACCAATGTTTGTCATCAATGAGATGCGGCGTATAGCT
