>Addgene plasmid #22603 | Flag-HA-USP42 | addgene partial sequence | sequence record 139055 | puro-variant-R 5'-gtgggcttgtactcggtcat-3'
GCGCGGCAGACGTGCGCTTTTGAAGCGTGCAGAATGCCGGGCCTCCGGAGGACCTTCGGGCGCCCGCCCC
GCCCCTGAGCCCGCCCCTGAGCCCGCCCCCGGACCCACCCCTTCCCAGCCTCTGAGCCCA
